>Addgene plasmid #242537 | pEP0003_pIVTRup(BsmBI)_ABEmax | addgene full sequence | sequence record 493697 | Addgene NGS Result
TCTGGCCATGCCCTTCTTCTCTCCCTTGCACCTGTACCTCTTGGTCTTTGAATAAAGCCTGAGTAGGAAG
TGAGGGTCTAGAAAAAAAAAAAAAAAAAAAAAAAAAAAAAAAAAAAAAAAAAAAAAAAAAAAAAAAAATG
AGACGCGATCAATAACCGACACTCCTGCGTCGCCTACGCGCTACGATCTGCAGAATTCCAGCACACTGGC
GGCCGTTACTAGTGGATCCGAGCTCGGTACCAAGCTTGGCGTAATCATGGTCATAGCTGTTTCCTGTGTG
AAATTGTTATCCGCTCACAATTCCACACAACATACGAGCCGGAAGCATAAAGTGTAAAGCCTGGGGTGCC
TAATGAGTGAGCTAACTCACATTAATTGCGTTGCGCTCACTGCCCGCTTTCCAGTCGGGAAACCTGTCGT
GCCAGCTGCATTAATGAATCGGCCAACGCGCGGGGAGAGGCGGTTTGCGTATTGGGCGCTCTTCCGCTTC
CTCGCTCACTGACTCGCTGCGCTCGGTCGTTCGGCTGCGGCGAGCGGTATCAGCTCACTCAAAGGCGGTA
ATACGGTTATCCACAGAATCAGGGGATAACGCAGGAAAGAACATGTGAGCAAAAGGCCAGCAAAAGGCCA
GGAACCGTAAAAAGGCCGCGTTGCTGGCGTTTTTCCATAGGCTCCGCCCCCCTGACGAGCATCACAAAAA
TCGACGCTCAAGTCAGAGGTGGCGAAACCCGACAGGACTATAAAGATACCAGGCGTTTCCCCCTGGAAGC
TCCCTCGTGCGCTCTCCTGTTCCGACCCTGCCGCTTACCGGATACCTGTCCGCCTTTCTCCCTTCGGGAA
GCGTGGCGCTTTCTCATAGCTCACGCTGTAGGTATCTCAGTTCGGTGTAGGTCGTTCGCTCCAAGCTGGG
CTGTGTGCACGAACCCCCCGTTCAGCCCGACCGCTGCGCCTTATCCGGTAACTATCGTCTTGAGTCCAAC
CCGGTAAGACACGACTTATCGCCACTGGCAGCAGCCACTGGTAACAGGATTAGCAGAGCGAGGTATGTAG
GCGGTGCTACAGAGTTCTTGAAGTGGTGGCCTAACTACGGCTACACTAGAAGAACAGTATTTGGTATCTG
CGCTCTGCTGAAGCCAGTTACCTTCGGAAAAAGAGTTGGTAGCTCTTGATCCGGCAAACAAACCACCGCT
GGTAGCGGTGGTTTTTTTGTTTGCAAGCAGCAGATTACGCGCAGAAAAAAAGGATCTCAAGAAGATCCTT
TGATCTTTTCTACGGGGTCTGACGCTCAGTGGAACGAAAACTCACGTTAAGGGATTTTGGTCATGAGATT
ATCAAAAAGGATCTTCACCTAGATCCTTTTAAATTAAAAATGAAGTTTTAAATCAATCTAAAGTATATAT
GAGTAAACTTGGTCTGACAGTTACCAATGCTTAATCAGTGAGGCACCTATCTCAGCGATCTGTCTATTTC
GTTCATCCATAGTTGCCTGACTCCCCGTCGTGTAGATAACTACGATACGGGAGGGCTTACCATCTGGCCC
CAGTGCTGCAATGATACCGCGAGACCCACGCTCACCGGCTCCAGATTTATCAGCAATAAACCAGCCAGCC
GGAAGGGCCGAGCGCAGAAGTGGTCCTGCAACTTTATCCGCCTCCATCCAGTCTATTAATTGTTGCCGGG
AAGCTAGAGTAAGTAGTTCGCCAGTTAATAGTTTGCGCAACGTTGTTGCCATTGCTACAGGCATCGTGGT
GTCACGCTCGTCGTTTGGTATGGCTTCATTCAGCTCCGGTTCCCAACGATCAAGGCGAGTTACATGATCC
CCCATGTTGTGCAAAAAAGCGGTTAGCTCCTTCGGTCCTCCGATCGTTGTCAGAAGTAAGTTGGCCGCAG
TGTTATCACTCATGGTTATGGCAGCACTGCATAATTCTCTTACTGTCATGCCATCCGTAAGATGCTTTTC
TGTGACTGGTGAGTACTCAACCAAGTCATTCTGAGAATAGTGTATGCGGCGACCGAGTTGCTCTTGCCCG
GCGTCAATACGGGATAATACCGCGCCACATAGCAGAACTTTAAAAGTGCTCATCATTGGAAAACGTTCTT
CGGGGCGAAAACTCTCAAGGATCTTACCGCTGTTGAGATCCAGTTCGATGTAACCCACTCGTGCACCCAA
CTGATCTTCAGCATCTTTTACTTTCACCAGCGTTTCTGGGTGAGCAAAAACAGGAAGGCAAAATGCCGCA
AAAAAGGGAATAAGGGCGACACGGAAATGTTGAATACTCATACTCTTCCTTTTTCAATTCAGAAGAACTC
GTCAAGAAGGCGATAGAAGGCGATGCGCTGCGAATCGGGAGCGGCGATACCGTAAAGCACGAGGAAGCGG
TCAGCCCATTCGCCGCCAAGCTCTTCAGCAATATCACGGGTAGCCAACGCTATGTCCTGATAGCGGTCCG
CCACACCCAGCCGGCCACAGTCGATGAATCCAGAAAAGCGGCCATTTTCCACCATGATATTCGGCAAGCA
GGCATCGCCATGGGTCACGACGAGATCCTCGCCGTCGGGCATGCGCGCCTTGAGCCTGGCGAACAGTTCG
GCTGGCGCGAGCCCCTGATGCTCTTCGTCCAGATCATCCTGATCGACAAGACCGGCTTCCATCCGAGTAC
GTGCTCGCTCGATGCGATGTTTCGCTTGGTGGTCGAATGGGCAGGTAGCCGGATCAAGCGTATGCAGCCG
CCGCATTGCATCAGCCATGATGGATACTTTCTCGGCAGGAGCAAGGTGGGATGACAGGAGATCCTGCCCC
GGCACTTCGCCCAATAGCAGCCAGTCCCTTCCCGCTTCAGTGACAACGTCGAGCACAGCTGCGCAAGGAA
CGCCCGTCGTGGCCAGCCACGATAGCCGCGCTGCCTCGTCCTGCAGTTCATTCAGGGCACCGGACAGGTC
GGTCTTGACAAAAAGAACCGGGCGCCCCTGCGCTGACAGCCGGAACACGGCGGCATCAGAGCAGCCGATT
GTCTGTTGTGCCCAGTCATAGCCGAATAGCCTCTCCACCCAAGCGGCCGGAGAACCTGCGTGCAATCCAT
CTTGTTCAATCATGCGAAACGATCCTCATCCTGTCTCTTGATCAGATCTTGATCCCCTGCGCCATCAGAT
CCTTGGCGGCAAGAAAGCCATCCAGTTTACTTTGCAGGGCTTCCCAACCTTACCAGAGGGCGCCCCAGCT
GGCAATTCCGGTTCGCTTGCTGTCCATAAAACCGCCCAGTCTAGCTATCGCCATGTAAGCCCACTGCAAG
CTACCTGCTTTCTCTTTGCGCTTGCGTTTTCCCTTGTCCAGATAGCCCAGTAGCTGACATTCATCCGGGG
TCAGCACCGTTTCTGCGGACTGGCTTTCTACGTGTTCCGCTTCCTTTAGCAGCCCTTGCGCCCTGAATTT
TGTTAAAATTCGCGTTAAATTTTTGTTAAATCAGCTCATTTTTTAACCAATAGGCCGAAATCGGCAAAAT
CCCTTATAAATCAAAAGAATAGACCGAGATAGGGT
[37 nt withheld, positions 3536-3572]
AAAGAACGTGGACTCCAACGTCAAAGG
[49 nt withheld, positions 3600-3648]
T
[91 nt withheld, positions 3650-3740]
G
[124 nt withheld, positions 3742-3865]
CCATTCGCCATTCAGGCTGCGCAACTGTTGGGAAGGGCGATCGGTGCGGGCCTCTTCGCTATTACGCCAG
CTGGCGAAAGGGGGATGTGCTGCAAGGCGATTAAGTTGGGTAACGCCAGGGTTTTCCCAGTCACGACGTT
GTAAAACGACGGCCAGTGAATTGTAATACGACTCACTATAGGGCGAATTGGGCCCTCTAGATGCATGCTC
GAGCGGCCGCCAGTGTGATGGATTTGGACCCTCGTACAGAAGCTAATACGACTCACTATAGGGAAATAAG
AGAGAAAAGAAGAGTAAGAAGAAATATAAGAGCCACCATGAAACGGACAGCCGACGGAAGCGAGTTCGAG
TCACCAAAGAAGAAGCGGAAAGTCTCTGAAGTCGAGTTTAGCCACGAGTATTGGATGAGGCACGCACTGA
CCCTGGCAAAGCGAGCATGGGATGAAAGAGAAGTCCCCGTGGGCGCCGTGCTGGTGCACAACAATAGAGT
GATCGGAGAGGGATGGAACAGGCCAATCGGCCGCCACGACCCTACCGCACACGCAGAGATCATGGCACTG
AGGCAGGGAGGCCTGGTCATGCAGAATTACCGCCTGATCGATGCCACCCTGTATGTGACACTGGAGCCAT
GCGTGATGTGCGCAGGAGCAATGATCCACAGCAGGATCGGAAGAGTGGTGTTCGGAGCACGGGACGCCAA
GACCGGCGCAGCAGGCTCCCTGATGGATGTGCTGCACCACCCCGGCATGAACCACCGGGTGGAGATCACA
GAGGGAATCCTGGCAGACGAGTGCGCCGCCCTGCTGAGCGATTTCTTTAGAATGCGGAGACAGGAGATCA
AGGCCCAGAAGAAGGCACAGAGCTCCACCGACTCTGGAGGATCTAGCGGAGGATCCTCTGGAAGCGAGAC
ACCAGGCACAAGCGAGTCCGCCACACCAGAGAGCTCCGGCGGCTCCTCCGGAGGATCCTCTGAGGTGGAG
TTTTCCCACGAGTACTGGATGAGACATGCCCTGACCCTGGCCAAGAGGGCACGCGATGAGAGGGAGGTGC
CTGTGGGAGCCGTGCTGGTGCTGAACAATAGAGTGATCGGCGAGGGCTGGAACAGAGCCATCGGCCTGCA
CGACCCAACAGCCCATGCCGAAATTATGGCCCTGAGACAGGGCGGCCTGGTCATGCAGAACTACAGACTG
ATTGACGCCACCCTGTACGTGACATTCGAGCCTTGCGTGATGTGCGCCGGCGCCATGATCCACTCTAGGA
TCGGCCGCGTGGTGTTTGGCGTGAGGAACGCAAAAACCGGCGCCGCAGGCTCCCTGATGGACGTGCTGCA
CTACCCCGGCATGAATCACCGCGTCGAAATTACCGAGGGAATCCTGGCAGATGAATGTGCCGCCCTGCTG
TGCTATTTCTTTCGGATGCCTAGACAGGTGTTCAATGCTCAGAAGAAGGCCCAGAGCTCCACCGACTCCG
GAGGATCTAGCGGAGGCTCCTCTGGCTCTGAGACACCTGGCACAAGCGAGAGCGCAACACCTGAAAGCAG
CGGGGGCAGCAGCGGGGGGTCAGACAAGAAGTACAGCATCGGCCTGGCCATCGGCACCAACTCTGTGGGC
TGGGCCGTGATCACCGACGAGTACAAGGTGCCCAGCAAGAAATTCAAGGTGCTGGGCAACACCGACCGGC
ACAGCATCAAGAAGAACCTGATCGGAGCCCTGCTGTTCGACAGCGGCGAAACAGCCGAGGCCACCCGGCT
GAAGAGAACCGCCAGAAGAAGATACACCAGACGGAAGAACCGGATCTGCTATCTGCAAGAGATCTTCAGC
AACGAGATGGCCAAGGTGGACGACAGCTTCTTCCACAGACTGGAAGAGTCCTTCCTGGTGGAAGAGGATA
AGAAGCACGAGCGGCACCCCATCTTCGGCAACATCGTGGACGAGGTGGCCTACCACGAGAAGTACCCCAC
CATCTACCACCTGAGAAAGAAACTGGTGGACAGCACCGACAAGGCCGACCTGCGGCTGATCTATCTGGCC
CTGGCCCACATGATCAAGTTCCGGGGCCACTTCCTGATCGAGGGCGACCTGAACCCCGACAACAGCGACG
TGGACAAGCTGTTCATCCAGCTGGTGCAGACCTACAACCAGCTGTTCGAGGAAAACCCCATCAACGCCAG
CGGCGTGGACGCCAAGGCCATCCTGTCTGCCAGACTGAGCAAGAGCAGACGGCTGGAAAATCTGATCGCC
CAGCTGCCCGGCGAGAAGAAGAATGGCCTGTTCGGAAACCTGATTGCCCTGAGCCTGGGCCTGACCCCCA
ACTTCAAGAGCAACTTCGACCTGGCCGAGGATGCCAAACTGCAGCTGAGCAAGGACACCTACGACGACGA
CCTGGACAACCTGCTGGCCCAGATCGGCGACCAGTACGCCGACCTGTTTCTGGCCGCCAAGAACCTGTCC
GACGCCATCCTGCTGAGCGACATCCTGAGAGTGAACACCGAGATCACCAAGGCCCCCCTGAGCGCCTCTA
TGATCAAGAGATACGACGAGCACCACCAGGACCTGACCCTGCTGAAAGCTCTCGTGCGGCAGCAGCTGCC
TGAGAAGTACAAAGAGATTTTCTTCGACCAGAGCAAGAACGGCTACGCCGGCTACATTGACGGCGGAGCC
AGCCAGGAAGAGTTCTACAAGTTCATCAAGCCCATCCTGGAAAAGATGGACGGCACCGAGGAACTGCTCG
TGAAGCTGAACAGAGAGGACCTGCTGCGGAAGCAGCGGACCTTCGACAACGGCAGCATCCCCCACCAGAT
CCACCTGGGAGAGCTGCACGCCATTCTGCGGCGGCAGGAAGATTTTTACCCATTCCTGAAGGACAACCGG
GAAAAGATCGAGAAGATCCTGACCTTCCGCATCCCCTACTACGTGGGCCCTCTGGCCAGGGGAAACAGCA
GATTCGCCTGGATGACCAGAAAGAGCGAGGAAACCATCACCCCCTGGAACTTCGAGGAAGTGGTGGACAA
GGGCGCTTCCGCCCAGAGCTTCATCGAGCGGATGACCAACTTCGATAAGAACCTGCCCAACGAGAAGGTG
CTGCCCAAGCACAGCCTGCTGTACGAGTACTTCACCGTGTATAACGAGCTGACCAAAGTGAAATACGTGA
CCGAGGGAATGAGAAAGCCCGCCTTCCTGAGCGGCGAGCAGAAAAAGGCCATCGTGGACCTGCTGTTCAA
GACCAACCGGAAAGTGACCGTGAAGCAGCTGAAAGAGGACTACTTCAAGAAAATCGAGTGCTTCGACTCC
GTGGAAATCTCCGGCGTGGAAGATCGGTTCAACGCCTCCCTGGGCACATACCACGATCTGCTGAAAATTA
TCAAGGACAAGGACTTCCTGGACAATGAGGAAAACGAGGACATTCTGGAAGATATCGTGCTGACCCTGAC
ACTGTTTGAGGACAGAGAGATGATCGAGGAACGGCTGAAAACCTATGCCCACCTGTTCGACGACAAAGTG
ATGAAGCAGCTGAAGCGGCGGAGATACACCGGCTGGGGCAGGCTGAGCCGGAAGCTGATCAACGGCATCC
GGGACAAGCAGTCCGGCAAGACAATCCTGGATTTCCTGAAGTCCGACGGCTTCGCCAACAGAAACTTCAT
GCAGCTGATCCACGACGACAGCCTGACCTTTAAAGAGGACATCCAGAAAGCCCAGGTGTCCGGCCAGGGC
GATAGCCTGCACGAGCACATTGCCAATCTGGCCGGCAGCCCCGCCATTAAGAAGGGCATCCTGCAGACAG
TGAAGGTGGTGGACGAGCTCGTGAAAGTGATGGGCCGGCACAAGCCCGAGAACATCGTGATCGAAATGGC
CAGAGAGAACCAGACCACCCAGAAGGGACAGAAGAACAGCCGCGAGAGAATGAAGCGGATCGAAGAGGGC
ATCAAAGAGCTGGGCAGCCAGATCCTGAAAGAACACCCCGTGGAAAACACCCAGCTGCAGAACGAGAAGC
TGTACCTGTACTACCTGCAGAATGGGCGGGATATGTACGTGGACCAGGAACTGGACATCAACCGGCTGTC
CGACTACGATGTGGACCATATCGTGCCTCAGAGCTTTCTGAAGGACGACTCCATCGACAACAAGGTGCTG
ACCAGAAGCGACAAGAACCGGGGCAAGAGCGACAACGTGCCCTCCGAAGAGGTCGTGAAGAAGATGAAGA
ACTACTGGCGGCAGCTGCTGAACGCCAAGCTGATTACCCAGAGAAAGTTCGACAATCTGACCAAGGCCGA
GAGAGGCGGCCTGAGCGAACTGGATAAGGCCGGCTTCATCAAGAGACAGCTGGTGGAAACCCGGCAGATC
ACAAAGCACGTGGCACAGATCCTGGACTCCCGGATGAACACTAAGTACGACGAGAATGACAAGCTGATCC
GGGAAGTGAAAGTGATCACCCTGAAGTCCAAGCTGGTGTCCGATTTCCGGAAGGATTTCCAGTTTTACAA
AGTGCGCGAGATCAACAACTACCACCACGCCCACGACGCCTACCTGAACGCCGTCGTGGGAACCGCCCTG
ATCAAAAAGTACCCTAAGCTGGAAAGCGAGTTCGTGTACGGCGACTACAAGGTGTACGACGTGCGGAAGA
TGATCGCCAAGAGCGAGCAGGAAATCGGCAAGGCTACCGCCAAGTACTTCTTCTACAGCAACATCATGAA
CTTTTTCAAGACCGAGATTACCCTGGCCAACGGCGAGATCCGGAAGCGGCCTCTGATCGAGACAAACGGC
GAAACCGGGGAGATCGTGTGGGATAAGGGCCGGGATTTTGCCACCGTGCGGAAAGTGCTGAGCATGCCCC
AAGTGAATATCGTGAAAAAGACCGAGGTGCAGACAGGCGGCTTCAGCAAAGAGTCTATCCTGCCCAAGAG
GAACAGCGATAAGCTGATCGCCAGAAAGAAGGACTGGGACCCTAAGAAGTACGGCGGCTTCGACAGCCCC
ACCGTGGCCTATTCTGTGCTGGTGGTGGCCAAAGTGGAAAAGGGCAAGTCCAAGAAACTGAAGAGTGTGA
AAGAGCTGCTGGGGATCACCATCATGGAAAGAAGCAGCTTCGAGAAGAATCCCATCGACTTTCTGGAAGC
CAAGGGCTACAAAGAAGTGAAAAAGGACCTGATCATCAAGCTGCCTAAGTACTCCCTGTTCGAGCTGGAA
AACGGCCGGAAGAGAATGCTGGCCTCTGCCGGCGAACTGCAGAAGGGAAACGAACTGGCCCTGCCCTCCA
AATATGTGAACTTCCTGTACCTGGCCAGCCACTATGAGAAGCTGAAGGGCTCCCCCGAGGATAATGAGCA
GAAACAGCTGTTTGTGGAACAGCACAAGCACTACCTGGACGAGATCATCGAGCAGATCAGCGAGTTCTCC
AAGAGAGTGATCCTGGCCGACGCTAATCTGGACAAAGTGCTGTCCGCCTACAACAAGCACCGGGATAAGC
CCATCAGAGAGCAGGCCGAGAATATCATCCACCTGTTTACCCTGACCAATCTGGGAGCCCCTGCCGCCTT
CAAGTACTTTGACACCACCATCGACCGGAAGAGGTACACCAGCACCAAAGAGGTGCTGGACGCCACCCTG
ATCCACCAGAGCATCACCGGCCTGTACGAGACACGGATCGACCTGTCTCAGCTGGGAGGTGACTCTGGCG
GCTCAAAAAGAACCGCCGACGGCAGCGAATTCGAGCCCAAGAAGAAGAGGAAAGTCTGAATCGCTGCCTT
CTGCGGGGCTTGCCT
Features (pLannotate 1.2.2; 17 found; start..end, strand, type, name):
    284..300     -  protein_bind   lac operator: The lac repressor binds to the lac operator to inhibit transcription in E. coli. This inhibition can be relieved by adding lactose or isopropyl-β-D-thiogalactopyranoside (IPTG). lac repressor encoded by lacI
    308..338     -  promoter       lac promoter: promoter for the E. coli lac operon
    353..374     -  protein_bind   CAP binding site: CAP binding activates transcription in the presence of cAMP. E. coli catabolite activator protein
    387..479     -  CDS            lacI (fragment): lac repressor; lacI; The lac repressor binds to the lac operator to inhibit transcription in E. coli. This inhibition can be relieved by adding lactose or isopropyl-β-D-thiogalactopyranoside (IPTG).
    662..1250    -  rep_origin     ori: high-copy-number ColE1/pMB1/pBR322/pUC origin of replication
   1421..2281    -  CDS            AmpR: β-lactamase; bla; confers resistance to ampicillin, carbenicillin, and related antibiotics
   2282..2298    -  promoter       AmpR promoter (fragment): bla
   2302..3093    -  CDS            neo: KKA2_KLEPN - Also known as kan, nptII. Experimental evidence at protein level: Swiss-Prot protein existence level 1. Resistance to kanamycin, neomycin, paromomycin, ribostamycin, butirosin and gentamicin B. From Klebsiella pneumoniae.
   3125..3424    -  CDS            tnpA (fragment): TN5P_ECOLX - Also known as tnp. Experimental evidence at protein level: Swiss-Prot protein existence level 1. Mediates transposition of transposon Tn5 by a 'cut and paste' mechanism. First, the monomeric transposase binds the 19 bp inverted DNA repeats flanking the transposon. Then, dimerization of the DNA- bound transposase creates a synaptic DNA complex. After nicking of the first DNA strand, excision of the transposon proceeds through a series of intermediates. The transposase then mediates the insertion of the transposon at a new site by strand transfer. The activity of the wild- type tran
   3437..3865    -  rep_origin     f1 ori (sequence partly withheld): f1 bacteriophage origin of replication; arrow indicates direction of (+) strand synthesis
   3869..4026    -  CDS            lacZα (fragment): LacZα fragment of β-galactosidase; lacZ fragment
   4029..4047    +  promoter       T7 promoter: promoter for bacteriophage T7 RNA polymerase
   4119..4137    +  promoter       T7 promoter: promoter for bacteriophage T7 RNA polymerase
   4240..4716    +  CDS            tadA: TADA_ECOLI - Also known as yfhC. Experimental evidence at protein level: Swiss-Prot protein existence level 1. Catalyzes the deamination of adenosine to inosine at the wobble position 34 of tRNA(Arg2). Essential for cell viability. From Escherichia coli (strain K12).
   4837..5328    +  CDS            tadA: TADA_ECOLI - Also known as yfhC. Experimental evidence at protein level: Swiss-Prot protein existence level 1. Catalyzes the deamination of adenosine to inosine at the wobble position 34 of tRNA(Arg2). Essential for cell viability. From Escherichia coli (strain K12).
   5428..7029    +  CDS            dCas9(N): N-terminal portion of catalytically inactive Streptococcus pyogenes dCas9 carrying the D10A mutation (Zetsche et al., 2015)
   7030..9524    +  CDS            Cas9(C) (fragment): C-terminal portion of Streptococcus pyogenes Cas9 (Zetsche et al., 2015)
