[The description below was written by a language model from this plasmid's Addgene catalogue record and pLannotate feature annotations shown in this document.]
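Description:
pEP0003_pIVTRup(BsmBI)_ABEmax is an in vitro transcription template plasmid that carries the adenine base editor ABEmax in the pIVTRup(BsmBI) backbone. It is catalogued as a CRISPR vector with the stated purpose "IVT". The 9.6 kb plasmid replicates in E. coli from a high-copy ColE1/pUC-type origin and is selected with ampicillin through the AmpR β-lactamase gene. The annotation also finds a neo/nptII kanamycin-resistance coding sequence next to a Tn5 transposase fragment, an f1 phage origin, and remnants of a lac cloning region (lac promoter and operator, CAP site, lacZα and lacI fragments). These appear to be carried over from the parental cloning vector, and kanamycin is not listed as a selection.

The roughly 5.4 kb insert was introduced by Gibson cloning from a previously published ABEmax plasmid. It lies downstream of two annotated T7 promoters in the same orientation, so T7 RNA polymerase can transcribe the editor as mRNA. The annotated open reading frame contains two tandem copies of the E. coli tRNA adenosine deaminase TadA. In the ABEmax design these are a wild-type and an evolved deaminase monomer. They are followed by Streptococcus pyogenes Cas9, which is annotated in two contiguous segments and carries the D10A mutation. That mutation makes Cas9 a nickase that recognises NGG PAMs. When directed by a guide RNA, this fusion converts A•T base pairs to G•C without making double-strand breaks. The feature table does not annotate nuclear localisation signals, untranslated regions or a poly(A) tract, so the record does not show what mRNA-stabilising elements the backbone supplies. The associated publication concerns CRISPR-based enhancement of CAR T cells, which suggests the plasmid is used to produce base editor mRNA for delivery into such cells.
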