Addgene plasmid #242537: pEP0003_pIVTRup(BsmBI)_ABEmax
Purpose: IVT
Depositing lab: Christoph Bock & Paul Datlinger. Depositing organization: CeMM Research Center for Molecular Medicine. Publication: Systematic discovery of CRISPR-boosted CAR T cell immunotherapies. Datlinger P, Pankevich EV, Arnold CD, Pranckevicius N, Lin J, Romanovskaia D, Schaefer M, Piras F, Orts AC, Nemc A, Biesaga PN, Chan M, Neuwirth T, Artemov AV, Li W, Ladstatter S, Krausgruber T, Bock C. Nature. 2025 Oct;646(8086):963-972. doi: 10.1038/s41586-025-09507-9. Epub 2025 Sep 24. PubMed 40993398.
Backbone
  Vector backbone: pIVTRup(BsmBI)
  Vector type: CRISPR
Growth in bacteria
  Bacterial resistance: Ampicillin, 100 μg/mL
  Growth temperature: 37°C
  Growth strain: DH5alpha
  Copy number: High Copy
Gene/Insert
  Gene/Insert name: ABEmax (NGG-ABE)
  Species: Other
  Insert size (bp): 5406
  Mutation: D10A
  Cloning method: Gibson Cloning
Resource information
  A portion of this plasmid was derived from a plasmid made by: 10.1038/nbt.4172 (Koblan et al. Nature 2018)
Terms and licenses: Academic/Nonprofit Terms; Industry Terms: Not Available to Industry
Depositor comments: Source insert Addgene ID 112095
How to cite: pEP0003_pIVTRup(BsmBI)_ABEmax was a gift from Christoph Bock & Paul Datlinger (Addgene plasmid # 242537 ; http://n2t.net/addgene:242537 ; RRID:Addgene_242537)
